Addgene plasmid #224348: pJExpress401-KDAC8 D101N
Purpose: Expresses human KDAC8 (HDAC8) D101N in E. coli
Depositing lab: Terry Watt. Depositing organization: Xavier University of Louisiana. Publication: Lysine Deacetylase Substrate Selectivity: A Dynamic Ionic Interaction Specific to KDAC8. Toro TB, Swanier JS, Bezue JA, Broussard CG, Watt TJ. Biochemistry. 2021 Aug 24;60(33):2524-2536. doi: 10.1021/acs.biochem.1c00384. Epub 2021 Aug 6. PubMed 34357750.
Backbone
  Vector backbone: pJExpress401
  Backbone manufacturer: DNA 2.0
  Backbone size w/o insert (bp): 3936
  Total vector size (bp): 5109
  Vector type: Bacterial Expression
Growth in bacteria
  Bacterial resistance: Kanamycin, 50 μg/mL
  Growth temperature: 37°C
  Growth strain: DH5alpha
  Copy number: High Copy
Gene/Insert
  Gene/Insert name: KDAC8 (alt name: HDAC8)
  Species: H. sapiens (human)
  Insert size (bp): 1173
  Mutation: Aspartate 101 mutated to asparagine
  Entrez Gene: HDAC8 (a.k.a. CDA07, CDLS5, HD8, HDACL1, KDAC8, MRXS6, RPD3, WTS)
  Promoter: T5
  Tag / fusion protein: TEV-cleavable His6 (C terminal on insert)
  Cloning method: Restriction Enzyme; 5′ cloning site NheI (not destroyed); 3′ cloning site XhoI (not destroyed)
  Sequencing primers: 5′ CTCGAAAATAATAAAGGGAAAATCAG; 3′ TGGTAGTGTGGGGACTC
Terms and licenses: Academic/Nonprofit Terms; Industry Terms
Depositor comments: Codon optimized for bacterial expression. The resulting protein has reduced catalytic activity compared to wild-type.
How to cite: pJExpress401-KDAC8 D101N was a gift from Terry Watt (Addgene plasmid # 224348 ; http://n2t.net/addgene:224348 ; RRID:Addgene_224348)
