[The description below was written by a language model from this plasmid's Addgene catalogue record and pLannotate feature annotations shown in this document.]
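Description:
pJExpress401-KDAC8 D101N is a bacterial expression plasmid built on the commercial pJExpress401 backbone and designed to produce a mutant form of human lysine deacetylase 8 (KDAC8, also known as HDAC8) in E. coli. It replicates from a high-copy ColE1/pUC-type origin and is selected with kanamycin through an aph(3')-Ia aminoglycoside phosphotransferase gene, which appears to be driven by a fragment of the bla (AmpR) promoter. The total size is about 5.1 kb, and the sequenced record agrees closely with the catalogue value.

The insert is a roughly 1.2 kb KDAC8 coding sequence, codon optimized for bacteria and cloned between NheI and XhoI sites that remain intact. According to the catalogue it is transcribed from a T5 promoter. The feature table does not annotate that promoter itself, but it shows three lac operator sites, one of them the tight-binding symmetric version, just upstream of the open reading frame. The plasmid also carries lacI with its own promoter, so the repressor keeps expression off until IPTG or lactose is added. Because T5 is recognised by the host RNA polymerase, no T7 polymerase strain should be needed. rrnB terminator fragments flank the expression region. The protein carries a C-terminal His6 tag that can be removed with TEV protease, which allows metal-affinity purification followed by tag cleavage. The tag is not annotated separately in the feature table.

The defining change is the substitution of aspartate 101 with asparagine, which the depositor notes gives a protein with reduced catalytic activity relative to wild type. The construct is intended for producing recombinant enzyme for biochemical study of KDAC8 activity and substrate selectivity.
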