Features (pLannotate 1.2.2; 14 found; start..end, strand, type, name):
     86..674     +  rep_origin     ori: high-copy-number ColE1/pMB1/pBR322/pUC origin of replication
    899..916     +  terminator     rrnB T2 terminator (fragment): transcription terminator T2 from the E. coli rrnB gene
    941..960     -  CDS            lacZα (fragment): LacZα fragment of β-galactosidase; lacZ fragment
   1416..1432    +  protein_bind   lac operator: The lac repressor binds to the lac operator to inhibit transcription in E. coli. This inhibition can be relieved by adding lactose or isopropyl-β-D-thiogalactopyranoside (IPTG). lac repressor encoded by lacI
   1477..1493    +  protein_bind   lac operator: The lac repressor binds to the lac operator to inhibit transcription in E. coli. This inhibition can be relieved by adding lactose or isopropyl-β-D-thiogalactopyranoside (IPTG). lac repressor encoded by lacI
   1507..1526    +  protein_bind   lac operator (symmetric): The lac repressor binds to the lac operator to inhibit transcription in E. coli. This inhibition can be relieved by adding lactose or isopropyl-β-D-thiogalactopyranoside (IPTG). The symmetric lac operator was optimized for tight binding of lac repressor. lac repressor encoded by lacI
   1582..2712    +  CDS            HDAC8: HDAC8_HUMAN - Also known as HDACL1. Experimental evidence at protein level: Swiss-Prot protein existence level 1. Responsible for the deacetylation of lysine residues on the N-terminal part of the core histones (H2A, H2B, H3 and H4). Histone deacetylation gives a tag for epigenetic repression and plays an important role in transcriptional regulation, cell cycle progression and developmental events. Histone deacetylases act via the formation of large multiprotein complexes. Also involved in the deacetylation of cohesin complex protein SMC3 regulating release of cohesin complexes from chromatin.
   2793..2833    -  terminator     rrnB T1 terminator (fragment): transcription terminator T1 from the E. coli rrnB gene
   2835..2950    -  ncRNA          5S rRNA: Accession: RF00001 - 5S ribosomal RNA
   2981..3005    +  CDS            KanR (fragment): aminoglycoside phosphotransferase; aph(3')-Ia; confers resistance to kanamycin in bacteria or G418 (Geneticin®) in eukaryotes
   3035..3131    +  promoter       AmpR promoter (fragment): bla
   3134..3943    +  CDS            KanR: aminoglycoside phosphotransferase; aph(3')-Ia; confers resistance to kanamycin in bacteria or G418 (Geneticin®) in eukaryotes
   3952..4025    +  promoter       lacI promoter (fragment): lacI
   4026..5105    +  CDS            lacI: LACI_ECOLI - Experimental evidence at protein level: Swiss-Prot protein existence level 1. Repressor of the lactose operon. Binds allolactose as an inducer. From Escherichia coli (strain K12).
>Addgene plasmid #224348 | pJExpress401-KDAC8 D101N | addgene full sequence | sequence record 461730 | Addgene NGS Result
CTCATGACCAAAATCCCTTAACGTGAGTTACGCGCGCGTCGTTCCACTGAGCGTCAGACCCCGTAGAAAA
GATCAAAGGATCTTCTTGAGATCCTTTTTTTCTGCGCGTAATCTGCTGCTTGCAAACAAAAAAACCACCG
CTACCAGCGGTGGTTTGTTTGCCGGATCAAGAGCTACCAACTCTTTTTCCGAAGGTAACTGGCTTCAGCA
GAGCGCAGATACCAAATACTGTTCTTCTAGTGTAGCCGTAGTTAGCCCACCACTTCAAGAACTCTGTAGC
ACCGCCTACATACCTCGCTCTGCTAATCCTGTTACCAGTGGCTGCTGCCAGTGGCGATAAGTCGTGTCTT
ACCGGGTTGGACTCAAGACGATAGTTACCGGATAAGGCGCAGCGGTCGGGCTGAACGGGGGGTTCGTGCA
CACAGCCCAGCTTGGAGCGAACGACCTACACCGAACTGAGATACCTACAGCGTGAGCTATGAGAAAGCGC
CACGCTTCCCGAAGGGAGAAAGGCGGACAGGTATCCGGTAAGCGGCAGGGTCGGAACAGGAGAGCGCACG
AGGGAGCTTCCAGGGGGAAACGCCTGGTATCTTTATAGTCCTGTCGGGTTTCGCCACCTCTGACTTGAGC
GTCGATTTTTGTGATGCTCGTCAGGGGGGCGGAGCCTATGGAAAAACGCCAGCAACGCGGCCTTTTTACG
GTTCCTGGCCTTTTGCTGGCCTTTTGCTCACATGTTCTTTCCTGCGTTATCCCCTGATTCTGTGGATAAC
CGTATTACCGCCTTTGAGTGAGCTGATACCGCTCGCCGCAGCCGAACGACCGAGCGCAGCGAGTCAGTGA
GCGAGGAAGCGGAAGGCGAGAGTAGGGAACTGCCAGGCATCAAACTAAGCAGAAGGCCCCTGACGGATGG
CCTTTTTGCGTTTCTACAAACTCTTTCTGTGTTGTAAAACGACGGCCAGTCTTAAGCTCGGGCCCCCTGG
GCGGTTCTGATAACGAGTAATCGTTAATCCGCAAATAACGTAAAAACCCGCTTCGGCGGGTTTTTTTATG
GGGGGGTTTAGGGAAAGAGCATTTGTCAGAATATTTAAGGGCGCCTGTCACTTTGCTTGATATATGAGAA
TTATTTAACCTTATAAATGAGAAAAAAGCAACGCACTTTAAATAAGATACGTTGCTTTTTCGATTGATGA
ACACCTATAATTAAACTATTCATCTATTATTTATGATTTTTTGTATATACAATATTTCTAGTTTGTTAAA
GAGAATTAAGAAAATAAATCTCGAAAATAATAAAGGGAAAATCAGTTTTTGATATCAAAATTATACATGT
CAACGATAATACAAAATATAATACAAACTATAAGATGTTATCAGTATTTATTATGCATTTAGAATAAATT
TTGTGTCGCCCTTAATTGTGAGCGGATAACAATTACGAGCTTCATGCACAGTGAAATCATGAAAAATTTA
TTTGCTTTGTGAGCGGATAACAATTATAATATGTGGAATTGTGAGCGCTCACAATTCCACAACGGTTTCC
CTCTAGAAATAATTTTGTTTAACTTTTAGGAGGTAAAACATATGGAAGAGCCTGAAGAGCCTGCAGACAG
CGGCCAATCCCTGGTGCCGGTTTACATTTACAGCCCGGAATATGTGAGCATGTGCGATAGCTTGGCGAAA
ATCCCTAAGCGCGCGAGCATGGTCCACAGCCTGATCGAGGCGTATGCGTTGCACAAACAAATGCGTATTG
TGAAACCGAAAGTGGCATCTATGGAGGAAATGGCTACCTTTCACACGGACGCGTACCTGCAACATCTGCA
GAAAGTGAGCCAAGAAGGTGACGATGATCACCCGGACAGCATTGAGTATGGCCTGGGTTACAATTGTCCG
GCCACGGAGGGTATTTTCGACTACGCGGCAGCAATCGGTGGTGCGACGATCACCGCGGCACAGTGTCTGA
TCGATGGCATGTGCAAGGTTGCCATCAATTGGAGCGGCGGTTGGCATCACGCGAAGAAAGACGAAGCATC
CGGTTTCTGCTACCTGAACGATGCGGTTCTGGGCATCCTGCGTCTGCGCCGTAAGTTTGAACGCATTCTG
TACGTTGACCTGGATCTGCATCACGGTGATGGCGTCGAGGACGCCTTCTCCTTTACGAGCAAAGTCATGA
CCGTGTCTCTGCACAAGTTCAGCCCGGGTTTCTTTCCGGGTACCGGCGATGTTAGCGATGTTGGTCTGGG
TAAGGGCCGTTACTACAGCGTGAACGTTCCGATTCAGGATGGTATCCAGGACGAGAAATACTATCAGATC
TGCGAAAGCGTGCTGAAGGAAGTTTACCAGGCTTTCAATCCGAAAGCCGTTGTCTTGCAGCTGGGTGCCG
ACACGATCGCAGGTGACCCGATGTGCAGCTTCAATATGACCCCGGTGGGTATTGGTAAGTGTTTGAAATA
CATTCTGCAATGGCAGCTGGCGACGCTGATTCTGGGTGGCGGTGGCTACAACTTGGCTAACACCGCGCGT
TGTTGGACCTATTTGACCGGTGTCATCCTGGGCAAGACCCTGAGCTCGGAAATTCCGGACCACGAGTTTT
TCACCGCTTATGGCCCGGATTATGTACTGGAGATCACTCCGTCTTGCCGTCCGGACCGCAACGAGCCACA
CCGTATTCAACAAATTCTGAACTATATCAAAGGTAATCTGAAGCACGTCGTCGAGAATCTGTATTTTCAG
GGCCATCATCATCACCATCACTAACTCGAGCCCCAAGGGCGACACCCCCTAATTAGCCCGGGCGAAAGGC
CCAGTCTTTCGACTGAGCCTTTCGTTTTATTTGATGCCTGGCAGTTCCCTACTCTCGCATGGGGAGTCCC
CACACTACCATCGGCGCTACGGCGTTTCACTTCTGAGTTCGGCATGGGGTCAGGTGGGACCACCGCGCTA
CTGCCGCCAGGCAAACAAGGGGTGTTATGAGCCATATTCAGGTATAAATGGGCTCGCGATAATGTTCAGA
ATTGGTTAATTGGTTGTAACACTGACCCCTATTTGTTTATTTTTCTAAATACATTCAAATATGTATCCGC
TCATGAGACAATAACCCTGATAAATGCTTCAATAATATTGAAAAAGGAAGAATATGAGCCATATTCAACG
GGAAACGTCGAGGCCGCGATTAAATTCCAACATGGATGCTGATTTATATGGGTATAAATGGGCTCGCGAT
AATGTCGGGCAATCAGGTGCGACAATCTATCGCTTGTATGGGAAGCCCGATGCGCCAGAGTTGTTTCTGA
AACATGGCAAAGGTAGCGTTGCCAATGATGTTACAGATGAGATGGTCAGACTAAACTGGCTGACGGAATT
TATGCCACTTCCGACCATCAAGCATTTTATCCGTACTCCTGATGATGCATGGTTACTCACCACTGCGATC
CCCGGAAAAACAGCGTTCCAGGTATTAGAAGAATATCCTGATTCAGGTGAAAATATTGTTGATGCGCTGG
CAGTGTTCCTGCGCCGGTTGCACTCGATTCCTGTTTGTAATTGTCCTTTTAACAGCGATCGCGTATTTCG
CCTCGCTCAGGCGCAATCACGAATGAATAACGGTTTGGTTGATGCGAGTGATTTTGATGACGAGCGTAAT
GGCTGGCCTGTTGAACAAGTCTGGAAAGAAATGCATAAACTTTTGCCATTCTCACCGGATTCAGTCGTCA
CTCATGGTGATTTCTCACTTGATAACCTTATTTTTGACGAGGGGAAATTAATAGGTTGTATTGATGTTGG
ACGAGTCGGAATCGCAGACCGATACCAGGATCTTGCCATCCTATGGAACTGCCTCGGTGAGTTTTCTCCT
TCATTACAGAAACGGCTTTTTCAAAAATATGGTATTGATAATCCTGATATGAATAAATTGCAATTTCATT
TGATGCTCGATGAGTTTTTCTAAGCGGCGCGCCATCGAATGGCGCAAAACCTTTCGCGGTATGGCATGAT
AGCGCCCGGAAGAGAGTCAATTCAGGGTGGTGAATATGAAACCAGTAACGTTATACGATGTCGCAGAGTA
TGCCGGTGTCTCTTATCAGACCGTTTCCCGCGTGGTGAACCAGGCCAGCCACGTTTCTGCGAAAACGCGG
GAAAAAGTGGAAGCGGCGATGGCGGAGCTGAATTACATTCCCAACCGCGTGGCACAACAACTGGCGGGCA
AACAGTCGTTGCTGATTGGCGTTGCCACCTCCAGTCTGGCCCTGCACGCGCCGTCGCAAATTGTCGCGGC
GATTAAATCTCGCGCCGATCAACTGGGTGCCAGCGTGGTGGTGTCGATGGTAGAACGAAGCGGCGTCGAA
GCCTGTAAAGCGGCGGTGCACAATCTTCTCGCGCAACGCGTCAGTGGGCTGATCATTAACTATCCGCTGG
ATGACCAGGATGCCATTGCTGTGGAAGCTGCCTGCACTAATGTTCCGGCGTTATTTCTTGATGTCTCTGA
CCAGACACCCATCAACAGTATTATTTTCTCCCATGAGGACGGTACGCGACTGGGCGTGGAGCATCTGGTC
GCATTGGGTCACCAGCAAATCGCGCTGTTAGCGGGCCCATTAAGTTCTGTCTCGGCGCGTCTGCGTCTGG
CTGGCTGGCATAAATATCTCACTCGCAATCAAATTCAGCCGATAGCGGAACGGGAAGGCGACTGGAGTGC
CATGTCCGGTTTTCAACAAACCATGCAAATGCTGAATGAGGGCATCGTTCCCACTGCGATGCTGGTTGCC
AACGATCAGATGGCGCTGGGCGCAATGCGCGCCATTACCGAGTCCGGGCTGCGCGTTGGTGCGGATATCT
CGGTAGTGGGATACGACGATACCGAAGATAGCTCATGTTATATCCCGCCGTTAACCACCATCAAACAGGA
TTTTCGCCTGCTGGGGCAAACCAGCGTGGACCGCTTGCTGCAACTCTCTCAGGGCCAGGCGGTGAAGGGC
AATCAGCTGTTGCCAGTCTCACTGGTGAAAAGAAAAACCACCCTGGCGCCCAATACGCAAACCGCCTCTC
CCCGCGCGTTGGCCGATTCATTAATGCAGCTGGCACGACAGGTTTCCCGACTGGAAAGCGGGCAGTGA
